Addgene plasmid #45125: pETCON-DnvLB16 M40R;W41H;H42S
Depositing lab: David Baker. Depositing organization: University of Washington. Publication: Computational design of a protein-based enzyme inhibitor. Procko E, Hedman R, Hamilton K, Seetharaman J, Fleishman SJ, Su M, Aramini J, Kornhaber G, Hunt JF, Tong L, Montelione GT, Baker D. J Mol Biol. 2013 Sep 23;425(18):3563-75. doi: 10.1016/j.jmb.2013.06.035. PubMed 23827138.
Backbone
  Vector backbone: pETCON
  Backbone size w/o insert (bp): 6287
  Total vector size (bp): 6644
  Vector type: Yeast Expression
  Selectable markers: TRP1
Growth in bacteria
  Bacterial resistance: Ampicillin, 100 μg/mL
  Growth temperature: 37°C
  Growth strain: XL1 Blue
  Copy number: High Copy
Gene/Insert
  Gene/Insert name: DnvLB16 M40R;W41H;H42S
  Species: Synthetic
  Insert size (bp): 357
  Mutation: M40R;W41H;H42S to DnvLB16
  Promoter: GAL
  Tag / fusion protein: c-myc epitope tag (C terminal on backbone); Aga2p for yeast surface display (N terminal on backbone)
  Cloning method: Restriction Enzyme; 5′ cloning site NdeI (not destroyed); 3′ cloning site XhoI (not destroyed)
  Sequencing primers: 5′ None; 3′ cgagctaaaagtacagtggg
Terms and licenses: Academic/Nonprofit Terms; Industry Terms: Not Available to Industry
How to cite: pETCON-DnvLB16 M40R;W41H;H42S was a gift from David Baker (Addgene plasmid # 45125 ; http://n2t.net/addgene:45125 ; RRID:Addgene_45125)
