[The description below was written by a language model from this plasmid's Addgene catalogue record and pLannotate feature annotations shown in this document.]
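Description:
pETCON-DnvLB16 M40R;W41H;H42S is a yeast surface display plasmid built on the pETCON backbone, a shuttle vector that replicates in both E. coli and Saccharomyces cerevisiae. In bacteria it is maintained at high copy through a ColE1/pUC-type origin and selected with ampicillin via the β-lactamase gene. An f1 origin is also present. In yeast, a CEN6/ARS element provides stable, low-copy centromeric maintenance, and the TRP1 marker, driven by its own promoter, allows selection in tryptophan-auxotrophic strains. Remnants of a pBluescript-like cloning region (lac promoter/operator, lacZα fragment, T3 and T7 promoters) and short lacI, bom and rop fragments are backbone leftovers rather than functional payload.

The expression cassette is driven by the galactose-inducible GAL1,10 promoter, which is regulated by Gal4. It encodes a fusion of Aga2p at the N-terminus, the 357 bp synthetic insert cloned between retained NdeI and XhoI sites, and a C-terminal c-myc epitope tag. Aga2p is the binding subunit of a-agglutinin and tethers the fused protein to the yeast cell wall, while the myc tag lets surface expression be measured independently of ligand binding. The insert is DnvLB16 carrying the substitutions M40R, W41H and H42S. The annotation tool matches this region to an Archaeoglobus fulgidus protein, which may reflect the scaffold from which the design was derived, although the record lists the species only as synthetic. The associated work concerns computational design of a protein-based enzyme inhibitor, so this variant was probably used to test binding of the displayed design. The record does not state the specific purpose of the triple mutation or the target enzyme.
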