Features (pLannotate 1.2.2; 22 found; start..end, strand, type, name):
     70..573     -  misc_feature   CEN/ARS: S. cerevisiae CEN6 centromere fused to an autonomously replicating sequence
    610..714     +  promoter       AmpR promoter: bla
    715..1575    +  CDS            AmpR: β-lactamase; bla; confers resistance to ampicillin, carbenicillin, and related antibiotics
   1746..2334    +  rep_origin     ori: high-copy-number ColE1/pMB1/pBR322/pUC origin of replication
   2517..2609    +  CDS            lacI (fragment): lac repressor; lacI; The lac repressor binds to the lac operator to inhibit transcription in E. coli. This inhibition can be relieved by adding lactose or isopropyl-β-D-thiogalactopyranoside (IPTG).
   2622..2643    +  protein_bind   CAP binding site: CAP binding activates transcription in the presence of cAMP. E. coli catabolite activator protein
   2658..2688    +  promoter       lac promoter: promoter for the E. coli lac operon
   2696..2712    +  protein_bind   lac operator: The lac repressor binds to the lac operator to inhibit transcription in E. coli. This inhibition can be relieved by adding lactose or isopropyl-β-D-thiogalactopyranoside (IPTG). lac repressor encoded by lacI
   2757..2775    +  promoter       T3 promoter: promoter for bacteriophage T3 RNA polymerase
   2761..2889    -  CDS            Gale (fragment): GALE_DROME - Experimental evidence at protein level: Swiss-Prot protein existence level 1. Catalyzes two distinct but analogous reactions: the reversible epimerization of UDP-glucose to UDP-galactose and the reversible epimerization of UDP-N-acetylglucosamine to UDP-N- acetylgalactosamine (PubMed:20519568, PubMed:22654673). The reaction with UDP-Gal plays a critical role in the Leloir pathway of galactose catabolism in which galactose is converted to the glycolytic intermediate glucose 6-phosphate. It contributes to the catabolism of dietary galactose and enables the endogenous biosynthesis of
   2940..3604    +  promoter       GAL1,10 promoter: GAL1 and GAL10 genes of S. cerevisiae; divergent inducible promoter, regulated by Gal4
   3644..3904    +  CDS            AGA2: AGA2_YEAST - Experimental evidence at protein level: Swiss-Prot protein existence level 1. Receptor binding subunit of the a-agglutinin heterodimer. S.cerevisiae a and alpha cells express the complementary cell surface glycoproteins a-agglutinin and alpha-agglutinin, respectively, which interact with one another to promote cellular aggregation during mating. From Saccharomyces cerevisiae (strain ATCC 204508 / S288c) (Baker's yeast).
   4019..4387    +  CDS            Y924_ARCFU (fragment): Experimental evidence at protein level: Swiss-Prot protein existence level 1. From Archaeoglobus fulgidus (strain ATCC 49558 / VC-16 / DSM 4304 / JCM 9628 / NBRC 100126).
   4409..4435    +  CDS            Myc (fragment): Myc (human c-Myc proto-oncogene) epitope tag
   4765..4783    -  promoter       T7 promoter: promoter for bacteriophage T7 RNA polymerase
   4786..4943    +  CDS            lacZα (fragment): LacZα fragment of β-galactosidase; lacZ fragment
   4951..5406    +  rep_origin     f1 ori (sequence partly withheld): f1 bacteriophage origin of replication; arrow indicates direction of (+) strand synthesis
   5407..5456    -  misc_feature   bom (fragment): basis of mobility region from pBR322
   5503..6177    -  CDS            TRP1: phosphoribosylanthranilate isomerase, required for tryptophan biosynthesis; S. cerevisiae TRP1; yeast auxotrophic marker
   6178..6458    -  promoter       TRP1 promoter: S. cerevisiae TRP1
   6459..6508    -  misc_feature   bom (fragment): basis of mobility region from pBR322
   6610..1       -  CDS            rop (fragment) (across the origin): Rop protein, which maintains plasmids at low copy number; rop
>Addgene plasmid #45125 | pETCON-DnvLB16 M40R;W41H;H42S | depositor full sequence | sequence record 62617 | pETCON-DnvLB16 M40R;W41H;H42S sequence 6644 bps
GACGAAAGGGCCTCGTGATACGCCTATTTTTATAGGTTAATGTCATGATAATAATGGTTTCTTAGGACGG
ATCGCTTGCCTGTAACTTACACGCGCCTCGTATCTTTTAATGATGGAATAATTTGGGAATTTACTCTGTG
TTTATTTATTTTTATGTTTTGTATTTGGATTTTAGAAAGTAAATAAAGAAGGTAGAAGAGTTACGGAATG
AAGAAAAAAAAATAAACAAAGGTTTAAAAAATTTCAACAAAAAGCGTACTTTACATATATATTTATTAGA
CAAGAAAAGCAGATTAAATAGATATACATTCGATTAACGATAAGTAAAATGTAAAATCACAGGATTTTCG
TGTGTGGTCTTCTACACAGACAAGATGAAACAATTCGGCATTAATACCTGAGAGCAGGAAGAGCAAGATA
AAAGGTAGTATTTGTTGGCGATCCCCCTAGAGTCTTTTACATCTTCGGAAAACAAAAACTATTTTTTCTT
TAATTTCTTTTTTTACTTTCTATTTTTAATTTATATATTTATATTAAAAAATTTAAATTATAATTATTTT
TATAGCACGTGATGAAAAGGACCCAGGTGGCACTTTTCGGGGAAATGTGCGCGGAACCCCTATTTGTTTA
TTTTTCTAAATACATTCAAATATGTATCCGCTCATGAGACAATAACCCTGATAAATGCTTCAATAATATT
GAAAAAGGAAGAGTATGAGTATTCAACATTTCCGTGTCGCCCTTATTCCCTTTTTTGCGGCATTTTGCCT
TCCTGTTTTTGCTCACCCAGAAACGCTGGTGAAAGTAAAAGATGCTGAAGATCAGTTGGGTGCACGAGTG
GGTTACATCGAACTGGATCTCAACAGCGGTAAGATCCTTGAGAGTTTTCGCCCCGAAGAACGTTTTCCAA
TGATGAGCACTTTTAAAGTTCTGCTATGTGGCGCGGTATTATCCCGTATTGACGCCGGGCAAGAGCAACT
CGGTCGCCGCATACACTATTCTCAGAATGACTTGGTTGAGTACTCACCAGTCACAGAAAAGCATCTTACG
GATGGCATGACAGTAAGAGAATTATGCAGTGCTGCCATAACCATGAGTGATAACACTGCGGCCAACTTAC
TTCTGACAACGATCGGAGGACCGAAGGAGCTAACCGCTTTTTTTCACAACATGGGGGATCATGTAACTCG
CCTTGATCGTTGGGAACCGGAGCTGAATGAAGCCATACCAAACGACGAGCGTGACACCACGATGCCTGTA
GCAATGGCAACAACGTTGCGCAAACTATTAACTGGCGAACTACTTACTCTAGCTTCCCGGCAACAATTAA
TAGACTGGATGGAGGCGGATAAAGTTGCAGGACCACTTCTGCGCTCGGCCCTTCCGGCTGGCTGGTTTAT
TGCTGATAAATCTGGAGCCGGTGAGCGTGGGTCTCGCGGTATCATTGCAGCACTGGGGCCAGATGGTAAG
CCCTCCCGTATCGTAGTTATCTACACGACGGGCAGTCAGGCAACTATGGATGAACGAAATAGACAGATCG
CTGAGATAGGTGCCTCACTGATTAAGCATTGGTAACTGTCAGACCAAGTTTACTCATATATACTTTAGAT
TGATTTAAAACTTCATTTTTAATTTAAAAGGATCTAGGTGAAGATCCTTTTTGATAATCTCATGACCAAA
ATCCCTTAACGTGAGTTTTCGTTCCACTGAGCGTCAGACCCCGTAGAAAAGATCAAAGGATCTTCTTGAG
ATCCTTTTTTTCTGCGCGTAATCTGCTGCTTGCAAACAAAAAAACCACCGCTACCAGCGGTGGTTTGTTT
GCCGGATCAAGAGCTACCAACTCTTTTTCCGAAGGTAACTGGCTTCAGCAGAGCGCAGATACCAAATACT
GTCCTTCTAGTGTAGCCGTAGTTAGGCCACCACTTCAAGAACTCTGTAGCACCGCCTACATACCTCGCTC
TGCTAATCCTGTTACCAGTGGCTGCTGCCAGTGGCGATAAGTCGTGTCTTACCGGGTTGGACTCAAGACG
ATAGTTACCGGATAAGGCGCAGCGGTCGGGCTGAACGGGGGGTTCGTGCACACAGCCCAGCTTGGAGCGA
ACGACCTACACCGAACTGAGATACCTACAGCGTGAGCATTGAGAAAGCGCCACGCTTCCCGAAGGGAGAA
AGGCGGACAGGTATCCGGTAAGCGGCAGGGTCGGAACAGGAGAGCGCACGAGGGAGCTTCCAGGGGGGAA
CGCCTGGTATCTTTATAGTCCTGTCGGGTTTCGCCACCTCTGACTTGAGCGTCGATTTTTGTGATGCTCG
TCAGGGGGGCCGAGCCTATGGAAAAACGCCAGCAACGCGGCCTTTTTACGGTTCCTGGCCTTTTGCTGGC
CTTTTGCTCACATGTTCTTTCCTGCGTTATCCCCTGATTCTGTGGATAACCGTATTACCGCCTTTGAGTG
AGCTGATACCGCTCGCCGCAGCCGAACGACCGAGCGCAGCGAGTCAGTGAGCGAGGAAGCGGAAGAGCGC
CCAATACGCAAACCGCCTCTCCCCGCGCGTTGGCCGATTCATTAATGCAGCTGGCACGACAGGTTTCCCG
ACTGGAAAGCGGGCAGTGAGCGCAACGCAATTAATGTGAGTTACCTCACTCATTAGGCACCCCAGGCTTT
ACACTTTATGCTTCCGGCTCCTATGTTGTGTGGAATTGTGAGCGGATAACAATTTCACACAGGAAACAGC
TATGACCATGATTACGCCAAGCTCGGAATTAACCCTCACTAAAGGGAACAAAAGCTGGGTACCCGACAGG
TTATCAGCAACAACACAGTCATATCCATTCTCAATTAGCTCTACCACAGTGTGTGAACCAATGTATCCAG
CACCACCTGTAACCAAAACAATTTTAGAAGTACTTTCACTTTGTAACTGAGCTGTCATTTATATTGAATT
TTCAAAAATTCTTACTTTTTTTTTGGATGGACGCAAAGAAGTTTAATAATCATATTACATGGCATTACCA
CCATATACATATCCATATACATATCCATATCTAATCTTACTTATATGTTGTGGAAATGTAAAGAGCCCCA
TTATCTTAGCCTAAAAAAACCTTCTCTTTGGAACTTTCAGTAATACGCTTAACTGCTCATTGCTATATTG
AAGTACGGATTAGAAGCCGCCGAGCGGGTGACAGCCCTCCGAAGGAAGACTCTCCTCCGTGCGTCCTCGT
CTTCACCGGTCGCGTTCCTGAAACGCAGATGTGCCTCGCGCCGCACTGCTCCGAACAATAAAGATTCTAC
AATACTAGCTTTTATGGTTATGAAGAGGAAAAATTGGCAGTAACCTGGCCCCACAAACCTTCAAATGAAC
GAATCAAATTAACAACCATAGGATGATAATGCGATTAGTTTTTTAGCCTTATTTCTGGGGTAATTAATCA
GCGAAGCGATGATTTTTGATCTATTAACAGATATATAAATGCAAAAACTGCATAACCACTTTAACTAATA
CTTTCAACATTTTCGGTTTGTATTACTTCTTATTCAAATGTAATAAAAGTATCAACAAAAAATTGTTAAT
ATACCTCTATACTTTAACGTCAAGGAGAAAAAACCCCGGATCGAATTCCCTACTTCATACATTTTCAATT
AAGATGCAGTTACTTCGCTGTTTTTCAATATTTTCTGTTATTGCTTCAGTTTTAGCACAGGAACTGACAA
CTATATGCGAGCAAATCCCCTCACCAACTTTAGAATCGACGCCGTACTCTTTGTCAACGACTACTATTTT
GGCCAACGGGAAGGCAATGCAAGGAGTTTTTGAATATTACAAATCAGTAACGTTTGTCAGTAATTGCGGT
TCTCACCCCTCAACAACTAGCAAAGGCAGCCCCATAAACACACAGTATGTTTTTAAGGACAATAGCTCGA
CGATTGAAGGTAGATACCCATACGACGTTCCAGACTACGCTCTGCAGGCTAGTGGTGGAGGAGGCTCTGG
TGGAGGCGGTAGCGGAGGCGGAGGGTCGGCTAGCCATATGAGATTATTAGCCATCGAATGGAGATTGTGG
GCCTTTTACATCCCTTTGATTGAAGCCTTTTCCTCTTACGTTTACTACACCGCCTTAGAAGATGAAATCG
AATTCATTATCCAAACTAGGCACTCTTTGGCTGGTAACAACTTGTTGAGAGTTTTGCCAATGCACTTCAA
ATTCAAGGCTGACAAAATTGCTGGTTCTGCAAACTGGACATTCTACGCCAAGGAAGATTTCGAACAATGG
AAGGAAGCTTTGGACGTTTTGTGGGAAGAATTCTTGGAAGTATTGAAGGAATATTACACATTGAGTGGTA
CTGAAATCTCCTTGCCTGAAAAGCCTGACTGGTTGATAGGTTACAAACTCGAGGGGGGCGGATCCGAACA
AAAGCTTATTTCTGAAGAGGACTTGTAATAGAGATCTGATAACAACAGTGTAGATGTAACAAAATCGACT
TTGTTCCCACTGTACTTTTAGCTCGTACAAAATACAATATACTTTTCATTTCTCCGTAAACAACATGTTT
TCCCATGTAATATCCTTTTCTATTTTTCGTTCCGTTACCAACTTTACACATACTTTATATAGCTATTCAC
TTCTATACACTAAAAAACTAAGACAATTTTAATTTTGCTGCCTGCCATATTTCAATTTGTTATAAATTCC
TATAATTTATCCTATTAGTAGCTAAAAAAAGATGAATGTGAATCGAATCCTAAGAGAATTGAGCTCCAAT
TCGCCCTATAGTGAGTCGTATTACAATTCACTGGCCGTCGTTTTACAACGTCGTGACTGGGAAAACCCTG
GCGTTACCCAACTTAATCGCCTTGCAGCACATCCCCCCTTCGCCAGCTGGCGTAATAGCGAAGAGGCCCG
CACCGATCGCCCTTCCCAACAGTTGCGCAGCCTGAATGGCGAATGGCGCG
[124 nt withheld, positions 4951-5074]
C
[91 nt withheld, positions 5076-5166]
A
[49 nt withheld, positions 5168-5216]
CCTTTGACGTTGGAGTCCACGTTCTTT
[37 nt withheld, positions 5244-5280]
ACCCTATCTCGGTCTATTCTTTTGATTTATAAGGGATTTTGCCGATTTCGGCCTATTGGTTAAAAAATGA
GCTGATTTAACAAAAATTTAACGCGAATTTTAACAAAATATTAACGTTTACAATTTCCTGATGCGGTATT
TTCTCCTTACGCATCTGTGCGGTATTTCACACCGCAGGCAAGTGCACAAACAATACTTAAATAAATACTA
CTCAGTAATAACCTATTTCTTAGCATTTTTGACGAAATTTGCTATTTTGTTAGAGTCTTTTACACCATTT
GTCTCCACACCTCCGCTTACATCAACACCAATAACGCCATTTAATCTAAGCGCATCACCAACATTTTCTG
GCGTCAGTCCACCAGCTAACATAAAATGTAAGCTTTCGGGGCTCTCTTGCCTTCCAACCCAGTCAGAAAT
CGAGTTCCAATCCAAAAGTTCACCTGTCCCACCTGCTTCTGAATCAAACAAGGGAATAAACGAATGAGGT
TTCTGTGAAGCTGCACTGAGTAGTATGTTGCAGTCTTTTGGAAATACGAGTCTTTTAATAACTGGCAAAC
CGAGGAACTCTTGGTATTCTTGCCACGACTCATCTCCATGCAGTTGGACGATATCAATGCCGTAATCATT
GACCAGAGCCAAAACATCCTCCTTAGGTTGATTACGAAACACGCCAACCAAGTATTTCGGAGTGCCTGAA
CTATTTTTATATGCTTTTACAAGACTTGAAATTTTCCTTGCAATAACCGGGTCAATTGTTCTCTTTCTAT
TGGGCACACATATAATACCCAGCAAGTCAGCATCGGAATCTAGAGCACATTCTGCGGCCTCTGTGCTCTG
CAAGCCGCAAACTTTCACCAATGGACCAGAACTACCTGTGAAATTAATAACAGACATACTCCAAGCTGCC
TTTGTGTGCTTAATCACGTATACTCACGTGCTCAATAGTCACCAATGCCCTCCCTCTTGGCCCTCTCCTT
TTCTTTTTTCGACCGAATTAATTCTTAATCGGCAAAAAAAGAAAAGCTCCGGATCAAGATTGTACGTAAG
GTGACAAGCTATTTTTCAATAAAGAATATCTTCCACTACTGCCATCTGGCGTCATAACTGCAAAGTACAC
ATATATTACGATGCTGTCTATTAAATGCTTCCTATATTATATATATAGTAATGTCGTTTATGGTGCACTC
TCAGTACAATCTGCTCTGATGCCGCATAGTTAAGCCAGCCCCGACACCCGCCAACACCCGCTGACGCGCC
CTGACGGGCTTGTCTGCTCCCGGCATCCGCTTACAGACAAGCTGTGACCGTCTCCGGGAGCTGCATGTGT
CAGAGGTTTTCACCGTCATCACCGAAACGCGCGA
