>Addgene plasmid #45125 | pETCON-DnvLB16 M40R;W41H;H42S | addgene partial sequence | sequence record 66528 | M13_pUC_fwd
ATTGTAATACGACTCACTATAGGGCGAATTGGAGCTCAATTCTCTTAGGATTCGATTCACATTCATCTTT
TTTTAGCTACTAATAGGATAAATTATAGGAATTTATAACAAATTGAAATATGGCAGGCAGCAAAATTAAA
ATTGTCTTAGTTTTTTAGTGTATAGAAGTGAATAGCTATATAAAGTATGTGTAAAGTTGGTAACGGAACG
AAAAATAGAAAAGGATATTACATGGGAAAACATGTTGTTTACGGAGAAATGAAAAGTATATTGTATTTTG
TACGAGCTAAAAGTACAGTGGGAACAAAGTCGATTTTGTTACATCTACACTGTTGTTATCAGATCTCTAT
TACAAGTCCTCTTCAGAAATAAGCTTTTGTTCGGATCCGCCCCCCTCGAGTTTGTAACCTATCAACCAGT
CAGGCTTTTCAGGCAAGGAGATTTCAGTACCACTCAATGTGTAATATTCCTTCAATACTTCCAAGAATTC
TTCCCACAAAACGTCCAAAGCTTCCTTCCATTGTTCGAAATCTTCCTTGGCGTAGAATGTCCAGTTTGCA
GAACCAGCAATTTTGTCAGCCTTGAATTTGAAGTGCATTGGCAAAACTCTCAACAAGTTGTTACCAGCCA
AAGAGTGCCTAGTTTGGATAATGAATTCGATTTCATCTTCTAAGGCGGTGTAGTAAACGTAAGAGGAAAA
GGCTTCAATCAAAGGGATGTAAAAGGCCCACAATCTCCATTCGATGGCTAATAATCTCATATGGCTAGCC
GACCCTCCGCCTCCGCTACCGCCTCCACCAGAGCCTCCTCCACCACTAGCCTGCAGAGCGTAGTCTGGAA
CGTCGTATGGGTATCTACCTTCAATCGTCGAGCTATTGTCCTTAAAA
