>Addgene plasmid #45125 | pETCON-DnvLB16 M40R;W41H;H42S | addgene partial sequence | sequence record 66530 | Gal1ProF2 5'-CGAAGCGATGATTTTTGATC-3'
AATGCAAAAACTGCATAACCACTTTAACTAATACTTTCAACATTTTCGGTTTGTATTACTTCTTATTCAA
ATGTAATAAAAGTATCAACAAAAAATTGTTAATATACCTCTATACTTTAACGTCAAGGAGAAAAAACCCC
GGATCGAATTCCCTACTTCATACATTTTCAATTAAGATGCAGTTACTTCGCTGTTTTTCAATATTTTCTG
TTATTGCTTCAGTTTTAGCACAGGAACTGACAACTATATGCGAGCAAATCCCCTCACCAACTTTAGAATC
GACGCCGTACTCTTTGTCAACGACTACTATTTTGGCCAACGGGAAGGCAATGCAAGGAGTTTTTGAATAT
TACAAATCAGTAACGTTTGTCAGTAATTGCGGTTCTCACCCCTCAACAACTAGCAAAGGCAGCCCCATAA
ACACACAGTATGTTTTTAAGGACAATAGCTCGACGATTGAAGGTAGATACCCATACGACGTTCCAGACTA
CGCTCTGCAGGCTAGTGGTGGAGGAGGCTCTGGTGGAGGCGGTAGCGGAGGCGGAGGGTCGGCTAGCCAT
ATGAGATTATTAGCCATCGAATGGAGATTGTGGGCCTTTTACATCCCTTTGATTGAAGCCTTTTCCTCTT
ACGTTTACTACACCGCCTTAGAAGATGAAATCGAATTCATTATCCAAACTAGGCACTCTTTGGCTGGTAA
CAACTTGTTGAGAGTTTTGCCAATGCACTTCAAATTCAAGGCTGACAAAATTGCTGGTTCTGCAAACTGG
ACATTCTACGCCAAGGAAGATTTCGAACAATGGAAGGAAGCTTTGGACGTTTTGTGGGAAGAATTCTTGG
AAGTATTGAAGGAATATTACACATTGAGTGGTACTGAAATCTCCT
